Addgene plasmid #88524: pDONR223-ZNF768
Purpose: Donor Vector containing ZNF768 transcription factor, part of the Human TFome Collection
Depositing lab: Marc Vidal. Depositing organization: Dana-Farber Cancer Institute. Publication: A comprehensive library of human transcription factors for cell fate engineering. Ng AHM, Khoshakhlagh P, Rojo Arias JE, Pasquini G, Wang K, Swiersy A, Shipman SL, Appleton E, Kiaee K, Kohman RE, Vernet A, Dysart M, Leeper K, Saylor W, Huang JY, Graveline A, Taipale J, Hill DE, Vidal M, Melero-Martin JM, Busskamp V, Church GM. Nat Biotechnol. 2021 Apr;39(4):510-519. doi: 10.1038/s41587-020-0742-6. Epub 2020 Nov 30. PubMed 33257861.
Backbone
  Vector backbone: pDONR223
  Backbone manufacturer: Invitrogen
  Backbone size w/o insert (bp): 3000
  Vector type: Gateway Donor Vector
Growth in bacteria
  Bacterial resistance: Spectinomycin, 50 μg/mL
  Growth temperature: 37°C
  Growth strain: DH5alpha
  Copy number: High Copy
Gene/Insert
  Gene/Insert name: ZNF768
  Species: H. sapiens (human)
  Insert size (bp): 1563
  Mutation: Last nucleotide of stop codon removed to allow for Gateway C-terminal fusions
  Entrez Gene: ZNF768
  Cloning method: Gateway Cloning
  Sequencing primers: 5′ M13F(-21); 3′ M13R
Terms and licenses: Academic/Nonprofit Terms; Industry Terms: Not Available to Industry
Depositor comments: Represents the ORFeome subset of the TFome
How to cite: pDONR223-ZNF768 was a gift from Marc Vidal (Addgene plasmid # 88524 ; http://n2t.net/addgene:88524 ; RRID:Addgene_88524)
