[The description below was written by a language model from this plasmid's Addgene catalogue record and pLannotate feature annotations shown in this document.]
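Description:
pDONR223-ZNF768 is a Gateway entry-type clone built on the Invitrogen pDONR223 backbone. It carries the open reading frame of the human zinc finger protein ZNF768, a putative transcriptional regulator, and belongs to the ORFeome-derived subset of the Human TFome Collection of transcription factors. The plasmid is maintained in E. coli at high copy through a ColE1/pUC-type origin. It is selected with spectinomycin via the aadA (SmR) aminoglycoside adenylyltransferase gene, which sits downstream of a class 1 integron Pc promoter fragment and a short remnant of a gentamicin resistance gene. The rrnB T1 and T2 terminators insulate the cloning region from read-through transcription. Small lacI and lacZα fragments are backbone remnants with no evident function here.

The recorded 1,563 bp insert is flanked by attL recombination sites, so an LR Clonase reaction can move the ORF into any compatible destination vector. The automated annotation labels the upstream site attL3 and the downstream one attL2, and marks only the first part of the region between them as a ZNF768 fragment; the spacing of the two sites nonetheless fits the full catalogued insert. The last nucleotide of the stop codon has been removed, so the ORF can be read through into C-terminal tags or fusion partners supplied by the destination vector. The entry clone has no eukaryotic promoter. The only promoter near the insert is a T7 promoter just outside the downstream att site, oriented back toward the insert, so expression depends on the destination vector. The plasmid is typically used as a source clone for building ZNF768 expression constructs, for example in transcription factor overexpression screens for cell fate engineering.
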