Features (pLannotate 1.2.2; 12 found; start..end, strand, type, name):
      2..97      +  protein_bind   attL3: mutant version of attL; recombination site for the Gateway® LR reaction LR Clonase™
    100..897     +  CDS            ZNF768 (fragment): ZN768_HUMAN - Experimental evidence at protein level: Swiss-Prot protein existence level 1. May be involved in transcriptional regulation. From Homo sapiens (Human).
   1662..1760    -  protein_bind   attL2: mutant version of attL; recombination site for the Gateway® LR reaction LR Clonase™
   1778..1796    -  promoter       T7 promoter: promoter for bacteriophage T7 RNA polymerase
   1986..2009    +  promoter       Pc promoter (fragment): intI1 (promoter lies within the coding sequence); class 1 integron promoter
   2185..2241    +  CDS            GmR (fragment): gentamycin acetyltransferase; aacC1; confers resistance to gentamycin
   2248..3039    +  CDS            SmR: aminoglycoside adenylyltransferase (Murphy, 1985); aadA; confers resistance to spectinomycin and streptomycin
   3132..3720    +  rep_origin     ori: high-copy-number ColE1/pMB1/pBR322/pUC origin of replication
   3903..3995    +  CDS            lacI (fragment): lac repressor; lacI; The lac repressor binds to the lac operator to inhibit transcription in E. coli. This inhibition can be relieved by adding lactose or isopropyl-β-D-thiogalactopyranoside (IPTG).
   4050..4077    -  terminator     rrnB T2 terminator: transcription terminator T2 from the E. coli rrnB gene
   4209..4252    +  terminator     rrnB T1 terminator: Escherichia coli rrnB; transcription terminator T1 from the E. coli rrnB gene
   4299..4335    -  CDS            lacZα (fragment): LacZα fragment of β-galactosidase; lacZ fragment
>Addgene plasmid #88524 | pDONR223-ZNF768 | addgene full sequence | sequence record 367366 | Addgene NGS Result
CAAATAATGATTTTATTTTGACTGATAGTGACCTGTTCGTTGCAACAAATTGATGAGCAATGCTTTTTTA
TAATGCCAACTTTGTACAAAAAAGTTGGCATGAGGAGCCCCGAAGGGTACCTCAGAGGCAACATGAGTGA
GAATGAGGAAGAGGAAATTTCTCAGCAAGAAGGCAGTGGGGACTATGAAGTCGAAGAGATACCATTTGGG
CTTGAACCCCAGAGCCCTGGGTTTGAGCCACAAAGCCCAGAGTTTGAACCCCAAAGCCCCAGATTTGAGC
CTGAAAGCCCGGGGTTTGAGTCCCGAAGCCCTGGGCTTGTGCCCCCAAGCCCTGAGTTTGCACCCAGAAG
CCCTGAATCAGATTCTCAGAGCCCTGAGTTTGAATCCCAGAGCCCTAGGTATGAACCCCAAAGCCCTGGC
TATGAACCTCGGAGCCCCGGGTATGAACCCCGGAGCCCTGGCTATGAATCTGAGAGCTCTAGATATGAAT
CCCAGAACACTGAGCTCAAAACCCAAAGCCCAGAATTTGAAGCTCAAAGTTCCAAATTCCAGGAAGGTGC
GGAGATGCTTCTGAACCCCGACGAAAAGAGTCCTTTGAATATCTCCGTAGGAGTTCACCCCCTGGACTCC
TTCACTCAGGGGTTTGGGGAGCAGCCCACAGGGGACCTGCCCATAGGGCCACCTTTTGAGATGCCCACAG
GGGCCCTGCTGTCTACACCGCAGTTTGAGATGCTTCAGAATCCCCTGGGTCTCACAGGAGCCCTTCGAGG
TCCAGGTCGGCGGGGTGGCCGGGCCAGGGGTGGGCAGGGCCCTCGGCCTAACATCTGCGGCATCTGCGGG
AAGAGCTTCGGGCGGGGCTCCACCCTGATCCAGCACCAGCGCATCCACACCGGTGAGAAGCCCTACAAAT
GTGAGGTCTGCAGCAAGGCCTTCTCCCAGAGCTCTGACCTCATCAAACACCAGCGCACCCACACTGGCGA
GCGGCCCTACAAATGTCCCCGTTGCGGCAAGGCCTTCGCCGACAGCTCTTACCTGCTTCGCCACCAGCGC
ACTCACTCTGGCCAGAAGCCCTACAAGTGCCCACATTGTGGCAAGGCCTTCGGCGACAGCTCCTACCTCC
TGCGACACCAGCGCACCCACAGCCACGAGCGGCCCTACAGCTGCACCGAGTGCGGCAAGTGCTATAGCCA
GAACTCGTCCCTGCGCAGCCATCAGAGGGTGCACACCGGTCAGAGGCCCTTCAGCTGTGGCATCTGCGGC
AAGAGCTTCTCCCAGCGGTCGGCCCTTATCCCCCATGCCCGCAGCCACGCCCGGGAGAAGCCCTTCAAGT
GCCCTGAGTGCGGCAAGCGCTTTGGCCAGAGCTCGGTGCTGGCCATCCACGCCCGCACCCACCTGCCAGG
CCGCACCTACAGCTGCCCCGACTGCGGCAAGACCTTCAATCGCTCCTCCACTCTCATCCAGCACCAGCGC
TCCCACACGGGCGAGCGGCCCTACAGGTGCGCCGTGTGCGGCAAGGGCTTCTGCCGCTCCTCCACGCTTC
TGCAGCATCACCGGGTCCACAGTGGCGAGCGGCCTTACAAGTGCGATGACTGCGGAAAGGCCTTCTCCCA
GAGCTCCGACCTCATCCGCCACCAGCGGACCCACGCGGCGGGCCGGCGCTGCCCAACTTTCTTGTACAAA
GTTGGCATTATAAGAAAGCATTGCTTATCAATTTGTTGCAACGAACAGGTCACTATCAGTCAAAATAAAA
TCATTATTTGCCATCCAGCTGATATCCCCTATAGTGAGTCGTATTACATGGTCATAGCTGTTTCCTGGCA
GCTCTGGCCCGTGTCTCAAAATCTCTGATGTTACATTGCACAAGATAAAAATATATCATCATGCCTCCTC
TAGACCAGCCAGGACAGAAATGCCTCGACTTCGCTGCTACCCAAGGTTGCCGGGTGACGCACACCGTGGA
AACGGATGAAGGCACGAACCCAGTGGACATAAGCCTGTTCGGTTCGTAAGCTGTAATGCAAGTAGCGTAT
GCGCTCACGCAACTGGTCCAGAACCTTGACCGAACGCAGCGGTGGTAACGGCGCAGTGGCGGTTTTCATG
GCTTGTTATGACTGTTTTTTTGGGGTACAGTCTATGCCTCGGGCATCCAAGCAGCAAGCGCGTTACGCCG
TGGGTCGATGTTTGATGTTATGGAGCAGCAACGATGTTACGCAGCAGGGCAGTCGCCCTAAAACAAAGTT
AAACATTATGAGGGAAGCGGTGATCGCCGAAGTATCGACTCAACTATCAGAGGTAGTTGGCGTCATCGAG
CGCCATCTCGAACCGACGTTGCTGGCCGTACATTTGTACGGCTCCGCAGTGGATGGCGGCCTGAAGCCAC
ACAGTGATATTGATTTGCTGGTTACGGTGACCGTAAGGCTTGATGAAACAACGCGGCGAGCTTTGATCAA
CGACCTTTTGGAAACTTCGGCTTCCCCTGGAGAGAGCGAGATTCTCCGCGCTGTAGAAGTCACCATTGTT
GTGCACGACGACATCATTCCGTGGCGTTATCCAGCTAAGCGCGAACTGCAATTTGGAGAATGGCAGCGCA
ATGACATTCTTGCAGGTATCTTCGAGCCAGCCACGATCGACATTGATCTGGCTATCTTGCTGACAAAAGC
AAGAGAACATAGCGTTGCCTTGGTAGGTCCAGCGGCGGAGGAACTCTTTGATCCGGTTCCTGAACAGGAT
CTATTTGAGGCGCTAAATGAAACCTTAACGCTATGGAACTCGCCGCCCGACTGGGCTGGCGATGAGCGAA
ATGTAGTGCTTACGTTGTCCCGCATTTGGTACAGCGCAGTAACCGGCAAAATCGCGCCGAAGGATGTCGC
TGCCGACTGGGCAATGGAGCGCCTGCCGGCCCAGTATCAGCCCGTCATACTTGAAGCTAGACAGGCTTAT
CTTGGACAAGAAGAAGATCGCTTGGCCTCGCGCGCAGATCAGTTGGAAGAATTTGTCCACTACGTGAAAG
GCGAGATCACCAAGGTAGTCGGCAAATAACCCTCGAGCCACCCATGACCAAAATCCCTTAACGTGAGTTA
CGCGTCGTTCCACTGAGCGTCAGACCCCGTAGAAAAGATCAAAGGATCTTCTTGAGATCCTTTTTTTCTG
CGCGTAATCTGCTGCTTGCAAACAAAAAAACCACCGCTACCAGCGGTGGTTTGTTTGCCGGATCAAGAGC
TACCAACTCTTTTTCCGAAGGTAACTGGCTTCAGCAGAGCGCAGATACCAAATACTGTTCTTCTAGTGTA
GCCGTAGTTAGGCCACCACTTCAAGAACTCTGTAGCACCGCCTACATACCTCGCTCTGCTAATCCTGTTA
CCAGTGGCTGCTGCCAGTGGCGATAAGTCGTGTCTTACCGGGTTGGACTCAAGACGATAGTTACCGGATA
AGGCGCAGCGGTCGGGCTGAACGGGGGGTTCGTGCACACAGCCCAGCTTGGAGCGAACGACCTACACCGA
ACTGAGATACCTACAGCGTGAGCTATGAGAAAGCGCCACGCTTCCCGAAGGGAGAAAGGCGGACAGGTAT
CCGGTAAGCGGCAGGGTCGGAACAGGAGAGCGCACGAGGGAGCTTCCAGGGGGAAACGCCTGGTATCTTT
ATAGTCCTGTCGGGTTTCGCCACCTCTGACTTGAGCGTCGATTTTTGTGATGCTCGTCAGGGGGGCGGAG
CCTATGGAAAAACGCCAGCAACGCGGCCTTTTTACGGTTCCTGGCCTTTTGCTGGCCTTTTGCTCACATG
TTCTTTCCTGCGTTATCCCCTGATTCTGTGGATAACCGTATTACCGCCTTTGAGTGAGCTGATACCGCTC
GCCGCAGCCGAACGACCGAGCGCAGCGAGTCAGTGAGCGAGGAAGCGGAAGAGCGCCCAATACGCAAACC
GCCTCTCCCCGCGCGTTGGCCGATTCATTAATGCAGCTGGCACGACAGGTTTCCCGACTGGAAAGCGGGC
AGTGAGCGCAACGCAATTAATACGCGTACCGCTAGCCAGGAAGAGTTTGTAGAAACGCAAAAAGGCCATC
CGTCAGGATGGCCTTCTGCTTAGTTTGATGCCTGGCAGTTTATGGCGGGCGTCCTGCCCGCCACCCTCCG
GGCCGTTGCTTCACAACGTTCAAATCCGCTCCCGGCGGATTTGTCCTACTCAGGAGAGCGTTCACCGACA
AACAACAGATAAAACGAAAGGCCCAGTCTTCCGACTGAGCCTTTCGTTTTATTTGATGCCTGGCAGTTCC
CTACTCTCGCGTTAACGCTAGCATGGATGTTTTCCCAGTCACGACGTTGTAAAACGACGGCCAGTCTTAA
GCTCGGGCCC
